Addgene plasmid #171551: pGEX-4T-1-Rnt1-dsRBD(+3A)
Purpose: Encoding part of the budding yeast Rnt1 protein from L366 to S453
Depositing lab: Yan Zeng. Depositing organization: Nanjing Agricultural University. Publication: Extending the L1 region in canonical double-stranded RNA-binding domains impairs their functions. Zhang X, Li P, Zhong H, Yang F, Liu F, Yedid G, Zeng Y. Acta Biochim Biophys Sin (Shanghai). 2021 Mar 26;53(4):463-471. doi: 10.1093/abbs/gmab014. PubMed 33751023.
Backbone
  Vector backbone: pGEX-4T-1
  Vector type: Bacterial Expression
Growth in bacteria
  Bacterial resistance: Ampicillin, 100 μg/mL
  Growth temperature: 37°C
  Growth strain: DH5alpha
  Copy number: Low Copy
Gene/Insert
  Gene/Insert name: Rnt1
  Species: S. cerevisiae (budding yeast)
  Mutation: a three-alanine insertion in the L1 region
  Entrez Gene: RNT1 (a.k.a. YMR239C)
  Cloning method: Restriction Enzyme; 5′ cloning site Unknown (unknown if destroyed)
Terms and licenses: Academic/Nonprofit Terms; Industry Terms: Not Available to Industry
How to cite: pGEX-4T-1-Rnt1-dsRBD(+3A) was a gift from Yan Zeng (Addgene plasmid # 171551 ; http://n2t.net/addgene:171551 ; RRID:Addgene_171551)
