[The description below was written by a language model from this plasmid's Addgene catalogue record and pLannotate feature annotations shown in this document.]
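Description:
pGEX-4T-1-Rnt1-dsRBD(+3A) is a bacterial expression plasmid built on the pGEX-4T-1 backbone for producing a GST-tagged fragment of the budding yeast RNase III enzyme Rnt1 in E. coli. It replicates from a ColE1/pMB1-type origin (the catalogue entry lists it as low copy, although the annotation tool labels the origin generically as high-copy) and is selected with ampicillin through the β-lactamase gene. The backbone also carries lacI under its own promoter, along with remnants typical of this vector family: a lac promoter/operator with a lacZα fragment, and short rop and bom fragments derived from pBR322.

The expression cassette is driven by the strong hybrid tac promoter, followed by a lac operator. The plasmid-encoded Lac repressor keeps transcription off until it is induced with IPTG. The open reading frame begins with Schistosoma japonicum glutathione S-transferase, followed after a short linker by the Rnt1 fragment. The linker is not annotated in the feature table. The Rnt1 fragment spans L366 to S453, which corresponds to the double-stranded RNA-binding domain (dsRBD). This version carries a three-alanine insertion in the L1 region of the domain, the "+3A" of the name. The cloning sites used are not recorded.

The GST fusion allows affinity purification of the recombinant domain on glutathione resin. Based on the associated study's topic, the construct serves to test how lengthening the L1 region of a canonical dsRBD affects its function, presumably by comparison with the unmodified domain.
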