Features (pLannotate 1.2.2; 17 found; start..end, strand, type, name):
    528..549     +  protein_bind   CAP binding site: CAP binding activates transcription in the presence of cAMP. E. coli catabolite activator protein
    564..594     +  promoter       lac promoter: promoter for the E. coli lac operon
    602..618     +  protein_bind   lac operator: The lac repressor binds to the lac operator to inhibit transcription in E. coli. This inhibition can be relieved by adding lactose or isopropyl-β-D-thiogalactopyranoside (IPTG). lac repressor encoded by lacI
    638..811     +  CDS            lacZα: LacZα fragment of β-galactosidase; lacZ fragment
   1075..1191    -  CDS            yciV (fragment): RNAAM_ECOLI - Also known as trpH From Escherichia coli (strain K12).
   1267..1295    +  promoter       tac promoter: strong E. coli promoter; hybrid between the trp and lac UV5 promoters
   1303..1319    +  protein_bind   lac operator: The lac repressor binds to the lac operator to inhibit transcription in E. coli. This inhibition can be relieved by adding lactose or isopropyl-β-D-thiogalactopyranoside (IPTG). lac repressor encoded by lacI
   1342..1995    +  CDS            GST26_SCHJA: Experimental evidence at protein level: Swiss-Prot protein existence level 1. GST isoenzymes appear to play a central role in the parasite detoxification system. Other functions are also suspected including a role in increasing the solubility of haematin in the parasite gut. From Schistosoma japonicum (Blood fluke).
   2020..2307    +  CDS            RNT1 (fragment): RNT1_YEAST - Experimental evidence at protein level: Swiss-Prot protein existence level 1. DsRNA-specific nuclease that cleaves eukaryotic pre-ribosomal RNA at the U3 snoRNP-dependent A0 site in the 5'-external transcribed spacer (ETS) and in the 3'-ETS. In vitro, cleaves synthetic 5'-ETS RNA A0 site in the absence of snoRNA or other factors. Has an essential growth function in addition to pre-rRNA processing. From Saccharomyces cerevisiae (strain ATCC 204508 / S288c) (Baker's yeast).
   2328..2367    +  CDS            rop (fragment): Rop protein, which maintains plasmids at low copy number; rop
   2469..2509    +  misc_feature   bom (fragment): basis of mobility region from pBR322
   2614..2718    +  promoter       AmpR promoter: bla
   2719..3579    +  CDS            AmpR: β-lactamase; bla; confers resistance to ampicillin, carbenicillin, and related antibiotics
   3750..4338    +  rep_origin     ori: high-copy-number ColE1/pMB1/pBR322/pUC origin of replication
   4524..4575    -  misc_feature   bom (fragment): basis of mobility region from pBR322
   4582..4659    +  promoter       lacI promoter: lacI
   4660..515     +  CDS            lacI (across the origin): lac repressor; lacI; The lac repressor binds to the lac operator to inhibit transcription in E. coli. This inhibition can be relieved by adding lactose or isopropyl-β-D-thiogalactopyranoside (IPTG).
>Addgene plasmid #171551 | pGEX-4T-1-Rnt1-dsRBD(+3A) | addgene full sequence | sequence record 339638 | Addgene NGS Result
GTTCTGTCTCGGCGCGTCTGCGTCTGGCTGGCTGGCATAAATATCTCACTCGCAATCAAATTCAGCCGAT
AGCGGAACGGGAAGGCGACTGGAGTGCCATGTCCGGTTTTCAACAAACCATGCAAATGCTGAATGAGGGC
ATCGTTCCCACTGCGATGCTGGTTGCCAACGATCAGATGGCGCTGGGCGCAATGCGCGCCATTACCGAGT
CCGGGCTGCGCGTTGGTGCGGATATCTCGGTAGTGGGATACGACGATACCGAAGACAGCTCATGTTATAT
CCCGCCGTTAACCACCATCAAACAGGATTTTCGCCTGCTGGGGCAAACCAGCGTGGACCGCTTGCTGCAA
CTCTCTCAGGGCCAGGCGGTGAAGGGCAATCAGCTGTTGCCCGTCTCACTGGTGAAAAGAAAAACCACCC
TGGCGCCCAATACGCAAACCGCCTCTCCCCGCGCGTTGGCCGATTCATTAATGCAGCTGGCACGACAGGT
TTCCCGACTGGAAAGCGGGCAGTGAGCGCAACGCAATTAATGTAAGTTAGCTCACTCATTAGGCACCCCA
GGCTTTACACTTTATGCTTCCGGCTCGTATGTTGTGTGGAATTGTGAGCGGATAACAATTTCACACAGGA
AACAGCTATGACCATGATTACGGATTCACTGGCCGTCGTTTTACAACGTCGTGACTGGGAAAACCCTGGC
GTTACCCAACTTAATCGCCTTGCAGCACATCCCCCTTTCGCCAGCTGGCGTAATAGCGAAGAGGCCCGCA
CCGATCGCCCTTCCCAACAGTTGCGCAGCCTGAATGGCGAATGGCGCTTTGCCTGGTTTCCGGCACCAGA
AGCGGTGCCGGAAAGCTGGCTGGAGTGCGATCTTCCTGAGGCCGATACTGTCGTCGTCCCCTCAAACTGG
CAGATGCACGGTTACGATGCGCCCATCTACACCAACGTGACCTATCCCATTACGGTCAATCCGCCGTTTG
TTCCCACGGAGAATCCGACGGGTTGTTACTCGCTCACATTTAATGTTGATGAAAGCTGGCTACAGGAAGG
CCAGACGCGAATTATTTTTGATGGCGTTGGAATTAGCTTATCGACTGCACGGTGCACCAATGCTTCTGGC
GTCAGGCAGCCATCGGAAGCTGTGGTATGGCTGTGCAGGTCGTAAATCACTGCATAATTCGTGTCGCTCA
AGGCGCACTCCCGTTCTGGATAATGTTTTTTGCGCCGACATCATAACGGTTCTGGCAAATATTCTGAAAT
GAGCTGTTGACAATTAATCATCGGCTCGTATAATGTGTGGAATTGTGAGCGGATAACAATTTCACACAGG
AAACAGTATTCATGTCCCCTATACTAGGTTATTGGAAAATTAAGGGCCTTGTGCAACCCACTCGACTTCT
TTTGGAATATCTTGAAGAAAAATATGAAGAGCATTTGTATGAGCGCGATGAAGGTGATAAATGGCGAAAC
AAAAAGTTTGAATTGGGTTTGGAGTTTCCCAATCTTCCTTATTATATTGATGGTGATGTTAAATTAACAC
AGTCTATGGCCATCATACGTTATATAGCTGACAAGCACAACATGTTGGGTGGTTGTCCAAAAGAGCGTGC
AGAGATTTCAATGCTTGAAGGAGCGGTTTTGGATATTAGATACGGTGTTTCGAGAATTGCATATAGTAAA
GACTTTGAAACTCTCAAAGTTGATTTTCTTAGCAAGCTACCTGAAATGCTGAAAATGTTCGAAGATCGTT
TATGTCATAAAACATATTTAAATGGTGATCATGTAACCCATCCTGACTTCATGTTGTATGACGCTCTTGA
TGTTGTTTTATACATGGACCCAATGTGCCTGGATGCGTTCCCAAAATTAGTTTGTTTTAAAAAACGTATT
GAAGCTATCCCACAAATTGATAAGTACTTGAAATCCAGCAAGTATATAGCATGGCCTTTGCAGGGCTGGC
AAGCCACGTTTGGTGGTGGCGACCATCCTCCAAAATCGGATCTGGTTCCGCGTGGATCCCTTGATATGAA
TGCTAAAAGGCAGCTTTACTCTTTGATTGCTGCAGCGGGCTATGCTTCATTACGTCTACATTATGTTACC
GTAAAAAAACCCACTGCAGTTGATCCTAATTCCATAGTTGAGTGCAGAGTAGGTGATGGAACAGTTTTAG
GGACCGGTGTGGGCAGAAATATCAAAATTGCGGGTATTAGGGCTGCAGAAAATGCTCTTCGTGACAAAAA
AATGTTAGATTTTTACGCCAAACAAAGAGCTGCCATTCCTAGGAGTGAATCTTAACTCGAGCGGCCGCAT
CGTGACTGACTGACGATCTGCCTCGCGCGTTTCGGTGATGACGGTGAAAACCTCTGACACATGCAGCTCC
CGGAGACGGTCACAGCTTGTCTGTAAGCGGATGCCGGGAGCAGACAAGCCCGTCAGGGCGCGTCAGCGGG
TGTTGGCGGGTGTCGGGGCGCAGCCATGACCCAGTCACGTAGCGATAGCGGAGTGTATAATTCTTGAAGA
CGAAAGGGCCTCGTGATACGCCTATTTTTATAGGTTAATGTCATGATAATAATGGTTTCTTAGACGTCAG
GTGGCACTTTTCGGGGAAATGTGCGCGGAACCCCTATTTGTTTATTTTTCTAAATACATTCAAATATGTA
TCCGCTCATGAGACAATAACCCTGATAAATGCTTCAATAATATTGAAAAAGGAAGAGTATGAGTATTCAA
CATTTCCGTGTCGCCCTTATTCCCTTTTTTGCGGCATTTTGCCTTCCTGTTTTTGCTCACCCAGAAACGC
TGGTGAAAGTAAAAGATGCTGAAGATCAGTTGGGTGCACGAGTGGGTTACATCGAACTGGATCTCAACAG
CGGTAAGATCCTTGAGAGTTTTCGCCCCGAAGAACGTTTTCCAATGATGAGCACTTTTAAAGTTCTGCTA
TGTGGCGCGGTATTATCCCGTGTTGACGCCGGGCAAGAGCAACTCGGTCGCCGCATACACTATTCTCAGA
ATGACTTGGTTGAGTACTCACCAGTCACAGAAAAGCATCTTACGGATGGCATGACAGTAAGAGAATTATG
CAGTGCTGCCATAACCATGAGTGATAACACTGCGGCCAACTTACTTCTGACAACGATCGGAGGACCGAAG
GAGCTAACCGCTTTTTTGCACAACATGGGGGATCATGTAACTCGCCTTGATCGTTGGGAACCGGAGCTGA
ATGAAGCCATACCAAACGACGAGCGTGACACCACGATGCCTGCAGCAATGGCAACAACGTTGCGCAAACT
ATTAACTGGCGAACTACTTACTCTAGCTTCCCGGCAACAATTAATAGACTGGATGGAGGCGGATAAAGTT
GCAGGACCACTTCTGCGCTCGGCCCTTCCGGCTGGCTGGTTTATTGCTGATAAATCTGGAGCCGGTGAGC
GTGGGTCTCGCGGTATCATTGCAGCACTGGGGCCAGATGGTAAGCCCTCCCGTATCGTAGTTATCTACAC
GACGGGGAGTCAGGCAACTATGGATGAACGAAATAGACAGATCGCTGAGATAGGTGCCTCACTGATTAAG
CATTGGTAACTGTCAGACCAAGTTTACTCATATATACTTTAGATTGATTTAAAACTTCATTTTTAATTTA
AAAGGATCTAGGTGAAGATCCTTTTTGATAATCTCATGACCAAAATCCCTTAACGTGAGTTTTCGTTCCA
CTGAGCGTCAGACCCCGTAGAAAAGATCAAAGGATCTTCTTGAGATCCTTTTTTTCTGCGCGTAATCTGC
TGCTTGCAAACAAAAAAACCACCGCTACCAGCGGTGGTTTGTTTGCCGGATCAAGAGCTACCAACTCTTT
TTCCGAAGGTAACTGGCTTCAGCAGAGCGCAGATACCAAATACTGTCCTTCTAGTGTAGCCGTAGTTAGG
CCACCACTTCAAGAACTCTGTAGCACCGCCTACATACCTCGCTCTGCTAATCCTGTTACCAGTGGCTGCT
GCCAGTGGCGATAAGTCGTGTCTTACCGGGTTGGACTCAAGACGATAGTTACCGGATAAGGCGCAGCGGT
CGGGCTGAACGGGGGGTTCGTGCACACAGCCCAGCTTGGAGCGAACGACCTACACCGAACTGAGATACCT
ACAGCGTGAGCTATGAGAAAGCGCCACGCTTCCCGAAGGGAGAAAGGCGGACAGGTATCCGGTAAGCGGC
AGGGTCGGAACAGGAGAGCGCACGAGGGAGCTTCCAGGGGGAAACGCCTGGTATCTTTATAGTCCTGTCG
GGTTTCGCCACCTCTGACTTGAGCGTCGATTTTTGTGATGCTCGTCAGGGGGGCGGAGCCTATGGAAAAA
CGCCAGCAACGCGGCCTTTTTACGGTTCCTGGCCTTTTGCTGGCCTTTTGCTCACATGTTCTTTCCTGCG
TTATCCCCTGATTCTGTGGATAACCGTATTACCGCCTTTGAGTGAGCTGATACCGCTCGCCGCAGCCGAA
CGACCGAGCGCAGCGAGTCAGTGAGCGAGGAAGCGGAAGAGCGCCTGATGCGGTATTTTCTCCTTACGCA
TCTGTGCGGTATTTCACACCGCATAAATTCCGACACCATCGAATGGCGCAAAACCTTTCGCGGTATGGCA
TGATAGCGCCCGGAAGAGAGTCAATTCAGGGTGGTGAATGTGAAACCAGTAACGTTATACGATGTCGCAG
AGTATGCCGGTGTCTCTTATCAGACCGTTTCCCGCGTGGTGAACCAGGCCAGCCACGTTTCTGCGAAAAC
GCGGGAAAAAGTGGAAGCGGCGATGGCGGAGCTGAATTACATTCCCAACCGCGTGGCACAACAACTGGCG
GGCAAACAGTCGTTGCTGATTGGCGTTGCCACCTCCAGTCTGGCCCTGCACGCGCCGTCGCAAATTGTCG
CGGCGATTAAATCTCGCGCCGATCAACTGGGTGCCAGCGTGGTGGTGTCGATGGTAGAACGAAGCGGCGT
CGAAGCCTGTAAAGCGGCGGTGCACAATCTTCTCGCGCAACGCGTCAGTGGGCTGATCATTAACTATCCG
CTGGATGACCAGGATGCCATTGCTGTGGAAGCTGCCTGCACTAATGTTCCGGCGTTATTTCTTGATGTCT
CTGACCAGACACCCATCAACAGTATTATTTTCTCCCATGAAGACGGTACGCGACTGGGCGTGGAGCATCT
GGTCGCATTGGGTCACCAGCAAATCGCGCTGTTAGCGGGCCCATTAA
